>Addgene plasmid #102889 | PB-tight-DDdCas9VP192-T2A-GFP-IRES-Neo | depositor full sequence | sequence record 194718 | PB-tight-DDdCas9VP192-T2A-GFP-IRES-Neo sequence 12734 bps
GTGGCACTTTTCGGGGAAATGTGCGCGGAACCCCTATTTGTTTATTTTTCTAAATACATTCAAATATGTA
TCCGCTCATGAGACAATAACCCTGATAAATGCTTCAATAATATTGAAAAAGGAAGAGTATGAGTATTCAA
CATTTCCGTGTCGCCCTTATTCCCTTTTTTGCGGCATTTTGCCTTCCTGTTTTTGCTCACCCAGAAACGC
TGGTGAAAGTAAAAGATGCTGAAGATCAGTTGGGTGCACGAGTGGGTTACATCGAACTGGATCTCAACAG
CGGTAAGATCCTTGAGAGTTTTCGCCCCGAAGAACGTTTTCCAATGATGAGCACTTTTAAAGTTCTGCTA
TGTGGCGCGGTATTATCCCGTATTGACGCCGGGCAAGAGCAACTCGGTCGCCGCATACACTATTCTCAGA
ATGACTTGGTTGAGTACTCACCAGTCACAGAAAAGCATCTTACGGATGGCATGACAGTAAGAGAATTATG
CAGTGCTGCCATAACCATGAGTGATAACACTGCGGCCAACTTACTTCTGACAACGATCGGAGGACCGAAG
GAGCTAACCGCTTTTTTGCACAACATGGGGGATCATGTAACTCGCCTTGATCGTTGGGAACCGGAGCTGA
ATGAAGCCATACCAAACGACGAGCGTGACACCACGATGCCTGTAGCAATGGCAACAACGTTGCGCAAACT
ATTAACTGGCGAACTACTTACTCTAGCTTCCCGGCAACAATTAATAGACTGGATGGAGGCGGATAAAGTT
GCAGGACCACTTCTGCGCTCGGCCCTTCCGGCTGGCTGGTTTATTGCTGATAAATCTGGAGCCGGTGAGC
GTGGGTCTCGCGGTATCATTGCAGCACTGGGGCCAGATGGTAAGCCCTCCCGTATCGTAGTTATCTACAC
GACGGGGAGTCAGGCAACTATGGATGAACGAAATAGACAGATCGCTGAGATAGGTGCCTCACTGATTAAG
CATTGGTAACTGTCAGACCAAGTTTACTCATATATACTTTAGATTGATTTAAAACTTCATTTTTAATTTA
AAAGGATCTAGGTGAAGATCCTTTTTGATAATCTCATGACCAAAATCCCTTAACGTGAGTTTTCGTTCCA
CTGAGCGTCAGACCCCGTAGAAAAGATCAAAGGATCTTCTTGAGATCCTTTTTTTCTGCGCGTAATCTGC
TGCTTGCAAACAAAAAAACCACCGCTACCAGCGGTGGTTTGTTTGCCGGATCAAGAGCTACCAACTCTTT
TTCCGAAGGTAACTGGCTTCAGCAGAGCGCAGATACCAAATACTGTCCTTCTAGTGTAGCCGTAGTTAGG
CCACCACTTCAAGAACTCTGTAGCACCGCCTACATACCTCGCTCTGCTAATCCTGTTACCAGTGGCTGCT
GCCAGTGGCGATAAGTCGTGTCTTACCGGGTTGGACTCAAGACGATAGTTACCGGATAAGGCGCAGCGGT
CGGGCTGAACGGGGGGTTCGTGCACACAGCCCAGCTTGGAGCGAACGACCTACACCGAACTGAGATACCT
ACAGCGTGAGCTATGAGAAAGCGCCACGCTTCCCGAAGGGAGAAAGGCGGACAGGTATCCGGTAAGCGGC
AGGGTCGGAACAGGAGAGCGCACGAGGGAGCTTCCAGGGGGAAACGCCTGGTATCTTTATAGTCCTGTCG
GGTTTCGCCACCTCTGACTTGAGCGTCGATTTTTGTGATGCTCGTCAGGGGGGCGGAGCCTATGGAAAAA
CGCCAGCAACGCGGCCTTTTTACGGTTCCTGGCCTTTTGCTGGCCTTTTGCTCACATGTTCTTTCCTGCG
TTATCCCCTGATTCTGTGGATAACCGTATTACCGCCTTTGAGTGAGCTGATACCGCTCGCCGCAGCCGAA
CGACCGAGCGCAGCGAGTCAGTGAGCGAGGAAGCGGAAGAGCGCCCAATACGCAAACCGCCTCTCCCCGC
GCGTTGGCCGATTCATTAATGCAGCTGGCACGACAGGTTTCCCGACTGGAAAGCGGGCAGTGAGCGCAAC
GCAATTAATGTGAGTTAGCTCACTCATTAGGCACCCCAGGCTTTACACTTTATGCTTCCGGCTCGTATGT
TGTGTGGAATTGTGAGCGGATAACAATTTCACACAGGAAACAGCTATGACCATGATTACGCCAAGCGCGC
AATTAACCCTCACTAAAGGGAACAAAAGCTGGATTAATTAAGCGGCCGCATACGCGTATACTAGATTAAC
CCTAGAAAGATAATCATATTGTGACGTACGTTAAAGATAATCATGCGTAAAATTGACGCATGTGTTTTAT
CGGTCTGTATATCGAGGTTTATTTATTAATTTGAATAGATATTAAGTTTTATTATATTTACACTTACATA
CTAATAATAAATTCAACAAACAATTTATTTATGTTTATTTATTTATTAAAAAAAAACAAAAACTCAAAAT
TTCTTCTATAAAGTAACAAAACTTTTAACTAGAATTGAGCTGTTCGACCGGCAGGGAGCCGAACCTGCCT
TCCTTTTCGGCCTGGAACTAATCATATGTGGCCTGGAGAAACAGCTAAAGTGCGAAAGCGGCGGGCCGGC
CGACGCCCTTGACGATTTTGACTTAGACATGCTCCCAGCCGATGCCCTTGACGACTTTGACCTTGATATG
CTGCCTGCTGACGCTCTTGACGATTTTGACCTTGACATGCTCCCCGGGTAACTAGAATTGTAAATGCATT
CAAACGTCGAGTTTACTCCCTATCAGTGATAGAGAACGTATGTCGAGTTTACTCCCTATCAGTGATAGAG
AACGATGTCGAGTTTACTCCCTATCAGTGATAGAGAACGTATGTCGAGTTTACTCCCTATCAGTGATAGA
GAACGTATGTCGAGTTTACTCCCTATCAGTGATAGAGAACGTATGTCGAGTTTATCCCTATCAGTGATAG
AGAACGTATGTCGAGTTTACTCCCTATCAGTGATAGAGAACGTATGTCGAGGTAGGCGTGTACGGTGGGA
GGCCTATATAAGCAGAGCTCGTTTAGTGAACCGTCAGATCGCCTGGAGAAGGATCCGCGGCCGCGCCGGC
TCTAGATCGCGAACGCGTGAATTGTAAATGCATTCAAACGTCGACGATAAAATAAAAGATTTTATTTAGT
CTCCAGAAAAAGGGGGGAATGAAAGACCCCACCTGTAGGTTTGGCAAGCTAGAGCCTCTGCTAACCATGT
TCATGCCTTCTTCTTTTTCNTACAGCTCCTGGGCAACGTGCTGGTTATTGTGCTGTCTCATCATTTTGGC
AAAGAATTGGGATCCGCCACCATGATCAGTCTGATTGCGGCGTTAGCGGTAGATTACGTTATCGGCATGG
AAAACGCCATGCCGTGGAACCTGCCTGCCGATCTCGCCTGGTTTAAACGCAACACCTTAAATAAACCCGT
GATTATGGGCCGCCATACCTGGGAATCAATCGGTCGTCCGTTGCCAGGACGCAAAAATATTATCCTCAGC
AGTCAACCGAGTACGGACGATCGCGTAACGTGGGTGAAGTCGGTGGATGAAGCCATCGCGGCGTGTGGTG
ACGTACCAGAAATCATGGTGATTGGCGGCGGTCGCGTTATTGAACAGTTCTTGCCAAAAGCGCAAAAACT
GTATCTGACGCATATCGACGCAGAAGTGGAAGGCGACACCCATTTCCCGGATTACGAGCCGGATGACTGG
GAATCGGTATTCAGCGAATTCCACGATGCTGATGCGCAGAACTCTCACAGCTATTGCTTTGAGATTCTGG
AGCGGCGAGGCTCCGGAACCGGTGCCACCATGTACCCATACGATGTTCCAGATTACGCTTCGCCGAAGAA
AAAGCGCAAGGTCGAAGCGTCCGACAAGAAGTACAGCATCGGCCTGGCCATCGGCACCAACTCTGTGGGC
TGGGCCGTGATCACCGACGAGTACAAGGTGCCCAGCAAGAAATTCAAGGTGCTGGGCAACACCGACCGGC
ACAGCATCAAGAAGAACCTGATCGGAGCCCTGCTGTTCGACAGCGGCGAAACAGCCGAGGCCACCCGGCT
GAAGAGAACCGCCAGAAGAAGATACACCAGACGGAAGAACCGGATCTGCTATCTGCAAGAGATCTTCAGC
AACGAGATGGCCAAGGTGGACGACAGCTTCTTCCACAGACTGGAAGAGTCCTTCCTGGTGGAAGAGGATA
AGAAGCACGAGCGGCACCCCATCTTCGGCAACATCGTGGACGAGGTGGCCTACCACGAGAAGTACCCCAC
CATCTACCACCTGAGAAAGAAACTGGTGGACAGCACCGACAAGGCCGACCTGCGGCTGATCTATCTGGCC
CTGGCCCACATGATCAAGTTCCGGGGCCACTTCCTGATCGAGGGCGACCTGAACCCCGACAACAGCGACG
TGGACAAGCTGTTCATCCAGCTGGTGCAGACCTACAACCAGCTGTTCGAGGAAAACCCCATCAACGCCAG
CGGCGTGGACGCCAAGGCCATCCTGTCTGCCAGACTGAGCAAGAGCAGACGGCTGGAAAATCTGATCGCC
CAGCTGCCCGGCGAGAAGAAGAATGGCCTGTTCGGCAACCTGATTGCCCTGAGCCTGGGCCTGACCCCCA
ACTTCAAGAGCAACTTCGACCTGGCCGAGGATGCCAAACTGCAGCTGAGCAAGGACACCTACGACGACGA
CCTGGACAACCTGCTGGCCCAGATCGGCGACCAGTACGCCGACCTGTTTCTGGCCGCCAAGAACCTGTCC
GACGCCATCCTGCTGAGCGACATCCTGAGAGTGAACACCGAGATCACCAAGGCCCCCCTGAGCGCCTCTA
TGATCAAGAGATACGACGAGCACCACCAGGACCTGACCCTGCTGAAAGCTCTCGTGCGGCAGCAGCTGCC
TGAGAAGTACAAAGAGATTTTCTTCGACCAGAGCAAGAACGGCTACGCCGGCTACATTGACGGCGGAGCC
AGCCAGGAAGAGTTCTACAAGTTCATCAAGCCCATCCTGGAAAAGATGGACGGCACCGAGGAACTGCTCG
TGAAGCTGAACAGAGAGGACCTGCTGCGGAAGCAGCGGACCTTCGACAACGGCAGCATCCCCCACCAGAT
CCACCTGGGAGAGCTGCACGCCATTCTGCGGCGGCAGGAAGATTTTTACCCATTCCTGAAGGACAACCGG
GAAAAGATCGAGAAGATCCTGACCTTCCGCATCCCCTACTACGTGGGCCCTCTGGCCAGGGGAAACAGCA
GATTCGCCTGGATGACCAGAAAGAGCGAGGAAACCATCACCCCCTGGAACTTCGAGGAAGTGGTGGACAA
GGGCGCTTCCGCCCAGAGCTTCATCGAGCGGATGACCAACTTCGATAAGAACCTGCCCAACGAGAAGGTG
CTGCCCAAGCACAGCCTGCTGTACGAGTACTTCACCGTGTATAACGAGCTGACCAAAGTGAAATACGTGA
CCGAGGGAATGAGAAAGCCCGCCTTCCTGAGCGGCGAGCAGAAAAAGGCCATCGTGGACCTGCTGTTCAA
GACCAACCGGAAAGTGACCGTGAAGCAGCTGAAAGAGGACTACTTCAAGAAAATCGAGTGCTTCGACTCC
GTGGAAATCTCCGGCGTGGAAGATCGGTTCAACGCCTCCCTGGGCACATACCACGATCTGCTGAAAATTA
TCAAGGACAAGGACTTCCTGGACAATGAGGAAAACGAGGACATTCTGGAAGATATCGTGCTGACCCTGAC
ACTGTTTGAGGACAGAGAGATGATCGAGGAACGGCTGAAAACCTATGCCCACCTGTTCGACGACAAAGTG
ATGAAGCAGCTGAAGCGGCGGAGATACACCGGCTGGGGCAGGCTGAGCCGGAAGCTGATCAACGGCATCC
GGGACAAGCAGTCCGGCAAGACAATCCTGGATTTCCTGAAGTCCGACGGCTTCGCCAACAGAAACTTCAT
GCAGCTGATCCACGACGACAGCCTGACCTTTAAAGAGGACATCCAGAAAGCCCAGGTGTCCGGCCAGGGC
GATAGCCTGCACGAGCACATTGCCAATCTGGCCGGCAGCCCCGCCATTAAGAAGGGCATCCTGCAGACAG
TGAAGGTGGTGGACGAGCTCGTGAAAGTGATGGGCCGGCACAAGCCCGAGAACATCGTGATCGAAATGGC
CAGAGAGAACCAGACCACCCAGAAGGGACAGAAGAACAGCCGCGAGAGAATGAAGCGGATCGAAGAGGGC
ATCAAAGAGCTGGGCAGCCAGATCCTGAAAGAACACCCCGTGGAAAACACCCAGCTGCAGAACGAGAAGC
TGTACCTGTACTACCTGCAGAATGGGCGGGATATGTACGTGGACCAGGAACTGGACATCAACCGGCTGTC
CGACTACGATGTCGACGCCATCGTGCCTCAGAGCTTTCTGAAGGACGACTCCATCGACAACAAGGTGCTG
ACCAGAAGCGACAAGAACCGGGGCAAGAGCGACAACGTGCCCTCCGAAGAGGTCGTGAAGAAGATGAAGA
ACTACTGGCGGCAGCTGCTGAACGCCAAGCTGATTACCCAGAGAAAGTTCGACAATCTGACCAAGGCCGA
GAGAGGCGGCCTGAGCGAACTGGATAAGGCCGGCTTCATCAAGAGACAGCTGGTGGAAACCCGGCAGATC
ACAAAGCACGTGGCACAGATCCTGGACTCCCGGATGAACACTAAGTACGACGAGAATGACAAGCTGATCC
GGGAAGTGAAAGTGATCACCCTGAAGTCCAAGCTGGTGTCCGATTTCCGGAAGGATTTCCAGTTTTACAA
AGTGCGCGAGATCAACAACTACCACCACGCCCACGACGCCTACCTGAACGCCGTCGTGGGAACCGCCCTG
ATCAAAAAGTACCCTAAGCTGGAAAGCGAGTTCGTGTACGGCGACTACAAGGTGTACGACGTGCGGAAGA
TGATCGCCAAGAGCGAGCAGGAAATCGGCAAGGCTACCGCCAAGTACTTCTTCTACAGCAACATCATGAA
CTTTTTCAAGACCGAGATTACCCTGGCCAACGGCGAGATCCGGAAGCGGCCTCTGATCGAGACAAACGGC
GAAACCGGGGAGATCGTGTGGGATAAGGGCCGGGATTTTGCCACCGTGCGGAAAGTGCTGAGCATGCCCC
AAGTGAATATCGTGAAAAAGACCGAGGTGCAGACAGGCGGCTTCAGCAAAGAGTCTATCCTGCCCAAGAG
GAACAGCGATAAGCTGATCGCCAGAAAGAAGGACTGGGACCCTAAGAAGTACGGCGGCTTCGACAGCCCC
ACCGTGGCCTATTCTGTGCTGGTGGTGGCCAAAGTGGAAAAGGGCAAGTCCAAGAAACTGAAGAGTGTGA
AAGAGCTGCTGGGGATCACCATCATGGAAAGAAGCAGCTTCGAGAAGAATCCCATCGACTTTCTGGAAGC
CAAGGGCTACAAAGAAGTGAAAAAGGACCTGATCATCAAGCTGCCTAAGTACTCCCTGTTCGAGCTGGAA
AACGGCCGGAAGAGAATGCTGGCCTCTGCCGGCGAACTGCAGAAGGGAAACGAACTGGCCCTGCCCTCCA
AATATGTGAACTTCCTGTACCTGGCCAGCCACTATGAGAAGCTGAAGGGCTCCCCCGAGGATAATGAGCA
GAAACAGCTGTTTGTGGAACAGCACAAGCACTACCTGGACGAGATCATCGAGCAGATCAGCGAGTTCTCC
AAGAGAGTGATCCTGGCCGACGCTAATCTGGACAAAGTGCTGTCCGCCTACAACAAGCACCGGGATAAGC
CCATCAGAGAGCAGGCCGAGAATATCATCCACCTGTTTACCCTGACCAATCTGGGAGCCCCTGCCGCCTT
CAAGTACTTTGACACCACCATCGACCGGAAGAGGTACACCAGCACCAAAGAGGTGCTGGACGCCACCCTG
ATCCACCAGAGCATCACCGGCCTGTACGAGACACGGATCGACCTGTCTCAGCTGGGAGGCGACAGCCCCA
AGAAGAAGAGAAAGGTGGAGGCCAGCCTCGAGTGCGAAAGCGGCGGGCCGGCCGACGCCCTTGACGATTT
TGACTTAGACATGCTCCCAGCCGATGCCCTTGACGACTTTGACCTTGATATGCTGCCTGCTGACGCTCTT
GACGATTTTGACCTTGACATGCTCCCCGGGTCACTACCCAGCGCTAGCGTCGAGTGCGAAAGCGGCGGGC
CGGCCGACGCCCTTGACGATTTTGACTTAGACATGCTCCCAGCCGATGCCCTTGACGACTTTGACCTTGA
TATGCTGCCTGCTGACGCTCTTGACGATTTTGACCTTGACATGCTCCCCGGGTCACTACCCAGCGCTAGC
GTCGAGTGCGAAAGCGGCGGGCCGGCCGACGCCCTTGACGATTTTGACTTAGACATGCTCCCAGCCGATG
CCCTTGACGACTTTGACCTTGATATGCTGCCTGCTGACGCTCTTGACGATTTTGACCTTGACATGCTCCC
CGGGTCACTACCCAGCGCTAGCGTCGAGTGCGAAAGCGGCGGGCCGGCCGACGCCCTTGACGATTTTGAC
TTAGACATGCTCCCAGCCGATGCCCTTGACGACTTTGACCTTGATATGCTGCCTGCTGACGCTCTTGACG
ATTTTGACCTTGACATGCTCCCCGGGTCACTACCCAGCGCTAGCGTCGACGGCTCCGGAGAGGGCAGAGG
AAGTCTGCTAACATGCGGTGACGTCGAGGAGAATCCTGGCCCAATCGATATGGTGAGCAAGGGCGAGGAG
CTGTTCACCGGGGTGGTGCCCATCCTGGTCGAGCTGGACGGCGACGTAAACGGCCACAAGTTCAGCGTGT
CCGGCGAGGGCGAGGGCGATGCCACCTACGGCAAGCTGACCCTGAAGTTCATCTGCACCACCGGCAAGCT
GCCCGTGCCCTGGCCCACCCTCGTGACCACCCTGACCTACGGCGTGCAGTGCTTCAGCCGCTACCCCGAC
CACATGAAGCAGCACGACTTCTTCAAGTCCGCCATGCCCGAAGGCTACGTCCAGGAGCGCACCATCTTCT
TCAAGGACGACGGCAACTACAAGACCCGCGCCGAGGTGAAGTTCGAGGGCGACACCCTGGTGAACCGCAT
CGAGCTGAAGGGCATCGACTTCAAGGAGGACGGCAACATCCTGGGGCACAAGCTGGAGTACAACTACAAC
AGCCACAACGTCTATATCATGGCCGACAAGCAGAAGAACGGCATCAAGGTGAACTTCAAGATCCGCCACA
ACATCGAGGACGGCAGCGTGCAGCTCGCCGACCACTACCAGCAGAACACCCCCATCGGCGACGGCCCCGT
GCTGCTGCCCGACAACCACTACCTGAGCACCCAGTCCGCCCTGAGCAAAGACCCCAACGAGAAGCGCGAT
CACATGGTCCTGCTGGAGTTCGTGACCGCCGCCGGGATCACTCTCGGCATGGACGAGCTGTACAAGTAAT
TTAAAGAATTCCCGCCCCCCCCCCCCCCCCCCCTCTCCCTCCCCCCCCCCTAACGTTACTGGCCGAAGCC
GCTTGGAATAAGGCCGGTGTGCGTTTGTCTATATGTTATTTTCCACCATATTGCCGTCTTTTGGCAATGT
GAGGGCCCGGAAACCTGGCCCTGTCTTCTTGACGAGCATTCCTAGGGGTCTTTCCCCTCTCGCCAAAGGA
ATGCAAGGTCTGTTGAATGTCGTGAAGGAAGCAGTTCCTCTGGAAGCTTCTTGAAGACAAACAACGTCTG
TAGCGACCCTTTGCAGGCAGCGGAACCCCCCACCTGGCGACAGGTGCCTCTGCGGCCAAAAGCCACGTGT
ATAAGATACACCTGCAAAGGCGGCACAACCCCAGTGCCACGTTGTGAGTTGGATAGTTGTGGAAAGAGTC
AAATGGCTCTCCTCAAGCGTATTCAACAAGGGGCTGAAGGATGCCCAGAAGGTACCCCATTGTATGGGAT
CTGATCTGGGGCCTCGGTGCACATGCTTTACATGTGTTTAGTCGAGGTTAAAAAAACGTCTAGGCCCCCC
GAACCACGGGGACGTGGTTTTCCTTTGAAAAACACGATGATAAGCTTGCCACAACCATGGCTGAACAAGA
TGGATTGCACGCAGGTTCTCCGGCCGCTTGGGTGGAGAGGCTATTCGGCTATGACTGGGCACAACAGACA
ATCGGCTGCTCTGATGCCGCCGTGTTCCGGCTGTCAGCGCAGGGGCGCCCGGTTCTTTTTGTCAAGACCG
ACCTGTCCGGTGCCCTGAATGAACTGCAGGACGAGGCAGCGCGGCTATCGTGGCTGGCCACGACGGGCGT
TCCTTGCGCAGCTGTGCTCGACGTTGTCACTGAAGCGGGAAGGGACTGGCTGCTATTGGGCGAAGTGCCG
GGGCAGGATCTCCTGTCATCTCACCTTGCTCCTGCCGAGAAAGTATCCATCATGGCTGATGCAATGCGGC
GGCTGCATACGCTTGATCCGGCTACCTGCCCATTCGACCACCAAGCGAAACATCGCATCGAGCGAGCACG
TACTCGGATGGAAGCCGGTCTTGTCGATCAGGATGATCTGGACGAAGAGCATCAGGGGCTCGCGCCAGCC
GAACTGTTCGCCAGGCTCAAGGCGCGCATGCCCGACGGCGAGGATCTCGTCGTGACCCATGGCGATGCCT
GCTTGCCGAATATCATGGTGGAAAATGGCCGCTTTTCTGGATTCATCGACTGTGGCCGGCTGGGTGTGGC
GGACCGCTATCAGGACATAGCGTTGGCTACCCGTGATATTGCTGAAGAGCTTGGCGGCGAATGGGCTGAC
CGCTTCCTCGTGCTTTACGGTATCGCCGCTCCCGATTCGCAGCGCATCGCCTTCTATCGCCTTCTTGACG
AGTTCTTCTGAGCGGGATCGGCTAGAGTCGACCCGGACGGGACGCTCCTGCGCCTGATACAGAACGAATT
GCTTGCAGGCATCTCATGAGTGTGTCTTCCCGTTTTCCGCCTGAGGTCACTGCGTGGATGGAGCGCTGGC
GCCTGCTGCGCGACGGCGAGCTGCTCACCACCCACTCGAGGGCTGCAGCGCTGCAGAGGCCGAGTGCAGA
ACTGCTCCAAAGGGACCTCAAGGCTTTCCGAGGGACACTAGGCTGACTCCATCGAGCCAGTGTAGAGATA
AGCTTATCGATGATCTAGAGCTCGCTGATCAGCCTCGACTGTGCCTTCTAGTTGCCAGCCATCTGTTGTT
TGCCCCTCCCCCGTGCCTTCCTTGACCCTGGAAGGTGCCACTCCCACTGTCCTTTCCTAATAAAATGAGG
AAATTGCATCGCATTGTCTGAGTAGGTGTCATTCTATTCTGGGGGGTGGGGTGGGGCAGGACAGCAAGGG
GGAGGATTGGGAAGACAATAGCAGGCATGCTGGGGATGCGGTGGGCTCTATGGCTTCTGAGGCGGAAAGA
ACCTGCAGCCCAAGCTTGGCGTAATCATGGTCATAGCTGTTTCCTGTGTGAAATTGTTATCCGCTCACAA
TTCCACACAACATACGAGCCGGAAGCATAAAGTGTAAAGCCTGGGGTGCCTAATGAGTGAGCTAACTCAC
ATTAATTGCGTTGCGCTCACTGCCCGCTTTCCAGTCGGGAAACCTGTCGTGCCAGCGGATCCCATAGTGA
CTGGATATGTTGTGTTTTACAGTATTATGTAGTCTGTTTTTTATGCAAAATCTAATTTAATATATTGATA
TTTATATCATTTTACGTTTCTCGTTCAGCTTTTTTGTACAAACTTGTGCTAGCATTCTAGTTGATATCTA
TAACAAGAAAATATATATATAATAAGTTATCACGTAAGTAGAACATGAAATAACAATATAATTATCGTAT
GAGTTAAATCTTAAAAGTCACGTAAAAGATAATCATGCGTCATTTTGACTCACGCGGTCGTTATAGTTCA
AAATCAGTGACACTTACCGCATTGACAAGCACGCCTCACGGGAGCTCCAAGCGGCGACTGAGATGTCCTA
AATGCACAGCGACGGATTCGCGCTATTTAGAAAGAGAGAGCAATATTTCAAGAATGCATGCGTCAATTTT
ACGCAGACTATCTTTCTAGGGTTAATCTAGAATGGCGCGCCCCAATTCGCCCTATAGTGAGTCGTATTAC
GCGCGCTCACTGGCCGTCGTTTTACAACGTCGTGACTGGGAAAACCCTGGCGTTACCCAACTTAATCGCC
TTGCAGCACATCCCCCTTTCGCCAGCTGGCGTAATAGCGAAGAGGCCCGCACCGATCGCCCTTCCCAACA
GTTGCGCAGCCTGAATGGCGAATGGG
[124 nt withheld, positions 12277-12400]
C
[91 nt withheld, positions 12402-12492]
A
[49 nt withheld, positions 12494-12542]
CCTTTGACGTTGGAGTCCACGTTCTTT
[37 nt withheld, positions 12570-12606]
ACCCTATCTCGGTCTATTCTTTTGATTTATAAGGGATTTTGCCGATTTCGGCCTATTGGTTAAAAAATGA
GCTGATTTAACAAAAATTTAACGCGAATTTTAACAAAATATTAACGCTTACAATTTAG
Features (pLannotate 1.2.2; 35 found; start..end, strand, type, name):
     24..128     +  promoter       AmpR promoter: bla
    129..989     +  CDS            AmpR: β-lactamase; bla; confers resistance to ampicillin, carbenicillin, and related antibiotics
   1160..1748    +  rep_origin     ori: high-copy-number ColE1/pMB1/pBR322/pUC origin of replication
   1931..2023    +  CDS            lacI (fragment): lac repressor; lacI; The lac repressor binds to the lac operator to inhibit transcription in E. coli. This inhibition can be relieved by adding lactose or isopropyl-β-D-thiogalactopyranoside (IPTG).
   2036..2057    +  protein_bind   CAP binding site: CAP binding activates transcription in the presence of cAMP. E. coli catabolite activator protein
   2072..2102    +  promoter       lac promoter: promoter for the E. coli lac operon
   2106..2128    +  protein_bind   lac operator (fragment): The lac repressor binds to the lac operator to inhibit transcription in E. coli. This inhibition can be relieved by adding lactose or isopropyl-β-D-thiogalactopyranoside (IPTG). lac repressor encoded by lacI
   2171..2189    +  promoter       T3 promoter: promoter for bacteriophage T3 RNA polymerase
   2484..2582    +  CDS            tetR (fragment): TETR2_ECOLX - Experimental evidence at protein level: Swiss-Prot protein existence level 1. TetR is the repressor of the tetracycline resistance element; its N-terminal region forms a helix-turn-helix structure and binds DNA. Binding of tetracycline to TetR reduces the repressor affinity for the tetracycline resistance gene (tetA) promoter operator sites. From Escherichia coli.
   2592..2702    +  CDS            VP48: 3 tandem repeats of the minimal activation domain of herpes simplex virus VP16 (Cheng et al., 2013)
   2739..3053    +  promoter       tight TRE promoter: Tet-responsive promoter PTight, consisting of seven tet operator sequences followed by the minimal CMV promoter
   3168..3202    +  LTR            3' LTR (ΔU3) (fragment): self-inactivating 3' long terminal repeat (LTR) from Moloney murine leukemia virus
   3205..3245    +  intron         β-globin intron (fragment): intron from rabbit β-globin gene
   3312..3787    +  CDS            ecDHFR (fragment): E. coli dihydrofolate reductase; folA
   3813..3840    +  CDS            3xHA (fragment): three tandem HA epitope tags
   3873..7973    +  CDS            Cas9: Cas9 (Csn1) endonuclease from the Streptococcus pyogenes Type II CRISPR/Cas system generates RNA-guided double strand breaks in DNA
   8034..8144    +  CDS            VP48: 3 tandem repeats of the minimal activation domain of herpes simplex virus VP16 (Cheng et al., 2013)
   8196..8306    +  CDS            VP48: 3 tandem repeats of the minimal activation domain of herpes simplex virus VP16 (Cheng et al., 2013)
   8358..8468    +  CDS            VP48: 3 tandem repeats of the minimal activation domain of herpes simplex virus VP16 (Cheng et al., 2013)
   8520..8630    +  CDS            VP48: 3 tandem repeats of the minimal activation domain of herpes simplex virus VP16 (Cheng et al., 2013)
   8730..9449    +  CDS            EGFP: the original enhanced GFP (Yang et al., 1996) mammalian codon-optimized
   9461..9480    -  promoter       chicken β-actin promoter (fragment): contains a 21-bp deletion relative to the standard chicken β-actin promoter
   9591..10053   +  misc_feature   IRES: internal ribosome entry site (IRES) of the encephalomyocarditis virus (EMCV)
  10072..10861   +  CDS            NeoR/KanR (fragment): aminoglycoside phosphotransferase from Tn5; aph(3')-II (or nptII); confers resistance to neomycin, kanamycin, and G418 (Geneticin®)
  10868..10936   +  CDS            ble (fragment): BLE_KLEPN - Experimental evidence at protein level: Swiss-Prot protein existence level 1. Binding protein with a strong affinity to the bleomycin family of antibiotics. Binds to CL990; an antimitotic-antibiotic compound. From Klebsiella pneumoniae.
  11032..11103   +  CDS            Mos (fragment): MOS_MOUSE - Experimental evidence at transcript level: Swiss-Prot protein existence level 2. From Mus musculus (Mouse).
  11169..11393   +  polyA_signal   bGH poly(A) signal: bovine growth hormone polyadenylation signal
  11462..11484   -  protein_bind   lac operator (fragment): The lac repressor binds to the lac operator to inhibit transcription in E. coli. This inhibition can be relieved by adding lactose or isopropyl-β-D-thiogalactopyranoside (IPTG). lac repressor encoded by lacI
  11488..11518   -  promoter       lac promoter: promoter for the E. coli lac operon
  11533..11554   -  protein_bind   CAP binding site: CAP binding activates transcription in the presence of cAMP. E. coli catabolite activator protein
  11567..11606   -  CDS            lacI (fragment): lac repressor; lacI; The lac repressor binds to the lac operator to inhibit transcription in E. coli. This inhibition can be relieved by adding lactose or isopropyl-β-D-thiogalactopyranoside (IPTG).
  11613..11737   -  protein_bind   attR1: mutant version of attR; recombination site for the Gateway® LR reaction LR Clonase™
  12091..12109   -  promoter       T7 promoter: promoter for bacteriophage T7 RNA polymerase
  12117..12272   +  CDS            lacZα (fragment): LacZα fragment of β-galactosidase; lacZ fragment
  12277..12705   +  rep_origin     f1 ori (sequence partly withheld): f1 bacteriophage origin of replication; arrow indicates direction of (+) strand synthesis
