>Addgene plasmid #102889 | PB-tight-DDdCas9VP192-T2A-GFP-IRES-Neo | addgene full sequence | sequence record 198247 | Addgene NGS Result
TAATGTGAGTTAGCTCACTCATTAGGCACCCCAGGCTTTACACTTTATGCTTCCGGCTCGTATGTTGTGT
GGAATTGTGAGCGGATAACAATTTCACACAGGAAACAGCTATGACCATGATTACGCCAAGCGCGCAATTA
ACCCTCACTAAAGGGAACAAAAGCTGGATTAATTAAGCGGCCGCATACGCGTATACTAGATTAACCCTAG
AAAGATAATCATATTGTGACGTACGTTAAAGATAATCATGCGTAAAATTGACGCATGTGTTTTATCGGTC
TGTATATCGAGGTTTATTTATTAATTTGAATAGATATTAAGTTTTATTATATTTACACTTACATACTAAT
AATAAATTCAACAAACAATTTATTTATGTTTATTTATTTATTAAAAAAAAACAAAAACTCAAAATTTCTT
CTATAAAGTAACAAAACTTTTAACTAGAATTGAGCTGTTCGACCGGCAGGGAGCCGAACCTGCCTTCCTT
TTCGGCCTGGAACTAATCATATGTGGCCTGGAGAAACAGCTAAAGTGCGAAAGCGGCGGGCCGGCCGACG
CCCTTGACGATTTTGACTTAGACATGCTCCCAGCCGATGCCCTTGACGACTTTGACCTTGATATGCTGCC
TGCTGACGCTCTTGACGATTTTGACCTTGACATGCTCCCCGGGTAACTAGAATTGTAAATGCATTCAAAC
GTCGAGTTTACTCCCTATCAGTGATAGAGAACGTATGTCGAGTTTACTCCCTATCAGTGATAGAGAACGA
TGTCGAGTTTACTCCCTATCAGTGATAGAGAACGTATGTCGAGTTTACTCCCTATCAGTGATAGAGAACG
TATGTCGAGTTTACTCCCTATCAGTGATAGAGAACGTATGTCGAGTTTATCCCTATCAGTGATAGAGAAC
GTATGTCGAGTTTACTCCCTATCAGTGATAGAGAACGTATGTCGAGGTAGGCGTGTACGGTGGGAGGCCT
ATATAAGCAGAGCTCGTTTAGTGAACCGTCAGATCGCCTGGAGAAGGATCCGCGGCCGCGCCGGCTCTAG
ATCGCGAACGCGTGAATTGTAAATGCATTCAAACGTCGACGATAAAATAAAAGATTTTATTTAGTCTCCA
GAAAAAGGGGGGAATGAAAGACCCCACCTGTAGGTTTGGCAAGCTAGAGCCTCTGCTAACCATGTTCATG
CCTTCTTCTTTTTCCTACAGCTCCTGGGCAACGTGCTGGTTATTGTGCTGTCTCATCATTTTGGCAAAGA
ATTGGGATCCGCCACCATGATCAGTCTGATTGCGGCGTTAGCGGTAGATTACGTTATCGGCATGGAAAAC
GCCATGCCGTGGAACCTGCCTGCCGATCTCGCCTGGTTTAAACGCAACACCTTAAATAAACCCGTGATTA
TGGGCCGCCATACCTGGGAATCAATCGGTCGTCCGTTGCCAGGACGCAAAAATATTATCCTCAGCAGTCA
ACCGAGTACGGACGATCGCGTAACGTGGGTGAAGTCGGTGGATGAAGCCATCGCGGCGTGTGGTGACGTA
CCAGAAATCATGGTGATTGGCGGCGGTCGCGTTATTGAACAGTTCTTGCCAAAAGCGCAAAAACTGTATC
TGACGCATATCGACGCAGAAGTGGAAGGCGACACCCATTTCCCGGATTACGAGCCGGATGACTGGGAATC
GGTATTCAGCGAATTCCACGATGCTGATGCGCAGAACTCTCACAGCTATTGCTTTGAGATTCTGGAGCGG
CGAGGCTCCGGAACCGGTGCCACCATGTACCCATACGATGTTCCAGATTACGCTTCGCCGAAGAAAAAGC
GCAAGGTCGAAGCGTCCGACAAGAAGTACAGCATCGGCCTGGCCATCGGCACCAACTCTGTGGGCTGGGC
CGTGATCACCGACGAGTACAAGGTGCCCAGCAAGAAATTCAAGGTGCTGGGCAACACCGACCGGCACAGC
ATCAAGAAGAACCTGATCGGAGCCCTGCTGTTCGACAGCGGCGAAACAGCCGAGGCCACCCGGCTGAAGA
GAACCGCCAGAAGAAGATACACCAGACGGAAGAACCGGATCTGCTATCTGCAAGAGATCTTCAGCAACGA
GATGGCCAAGGTGGACGACAGCTTCTTCCACAGACTGGAAGAGTCCTTCCTGGTGGAAGAGGATAAGAAG
CACGAGCGGCACCCCATCTTCGGCAACATCGTGGACGAGGTGGCCTACCACGAGAAGTACCCCACCATCT
ACCACCTGAGAAAGAAACTGGTGGACAGCACCGACAAGGCCGACCTGCGGCTGATCTATCTGGCCCTGGC
CCACATGATCAAGTTCCGGGGCCACTTCCTGATCGAGGGCGACCTGAACCCCGACAACAGCGACGTGGAC
AAGCTGTTCATCCAGCTGGTGCAGACCTACAACCAGCTGTTCGAGGAAAACCCCATCAACGCCAGCGGCG
TGGACGCCAAGGCCATCCTGTCTGCCAGACTGAGCAAGAGCAGACGGCTGGAAAATCTGATCGCCCAGCT
GCCCGGCGAGAAGAAGAATGGCCTGTTCGGCAACCTGATTGCCCTGAGCCTGGGCCTGACCCCCAACTTC
AAGAGCAACTTCGACCTGGCCGAGGATGCCAAACTGCAGCTGAGCAAGGACACCTACGACGACGACCTGG
ACAACCTGCTGGCCCAGATCGGCGACCAGTACGCCGACCTGTTTCTGGCCGCCAAGAACCTGTCCGACGC
CATCCTGCTGAGCGACATCCTGAGAGTGAACACCGAGATCACCAAGGCCCCCCTGAGCGCCTCTATGATC
AAGAGATACGACGAGCACCACCAGGACCTGACCCTGCTGAAAGCTCTCGTGCGGCAGCAGCTGCCTGAGA
AGTACAAAGAGATTTTCTTCGACCAGAGCAAGAACGGCTACGCCGGCTACATTGACGGCGGAGCCAGCCA
GGAAGAGTTCTACAAGTTCATCAAGCCCATCCTGGAAAAGATGGACGGCACCGAGGAACTGCTCGTGAAG
CTGAACAGAGAGGACCTGCTGCGGAAGCAGCGGACCTTCGACAACGGCAGCATCCCCCACCAGATCCACC
TGGGAGAGCTGCACGCCATTCTGCGGCGGCAGGAAGATTTTTACCCATTCCTGAAGGACAACCGGGAAAA
GATCGAGAAGATCCTGACCTTCCGCATCCCCTACTACGTGGGCCCTCTGGCCAGGGGAAACAGCAGATTC
GCCTGGATGACCAGAAAGAGCGAGGAAACCATCACCCCCTGGAACTTCGAGGAAGTGGTGGACAAGGGCG
CTTCCGCCCAGAGCTTCATCGAGCGGATGACCAACTTCGATAAGAACCTGCCCAACGAGAAGGTGCTGCC
CAAGCACAGCCTGCTGTACGAGTACTTCACCGTGTATAACGAGCTGACCAAAGTGAAATACGTGACCGAG
GGAATGAGAAAGCCCGCCTTCCTGAGCGGCGAGCAGAAAAAGGCCATCGTGGACCTGCTGTTCAAGACCA
ACCGGAAAGTGACCGTGAAGCAGCTGAAAGAGGACTACTTCAAGAAAATCGAGTGCTTCGACTCCGTGGA
AATCTCCGGCGTGGAAGATCGGTTCAACGCCTCCCTGGGCACATACCACGATCTGCTGAAAATTATCAAG
GACAAGGACTTCCTGGACAATGAGGAAAACGAGGACATTCTGGAAGATATCGTGCTGACCCTGACACTGT
TTGAGGACAGAGAGATGATCGAGGAACGGCTGAAAACCTATGCCCACCTGTTCGACGACAAAGTGATGAA
GCAGCTGAAGCGGCGGAGATACACCGGCTGGGGCAGGCTGAGCCGGAAGCTGATCAACGGCATCCGGGAC
AAGCAGTCCGGCAAGACAATCCTGGATTTCCTGAAGTCCGACGGCTTCGCCAACAGAAACTTCATGCAGC
TGATCCACGACGACAGCCTGACCTTTAAAGAGGACATCCAGAAAGCCCAGGTGTCCGGCCAGGGCGATAG
CCTGCACGAGCACATTGCCAATCTGGCCGGCAGCCCCGCCATTAAGAAGGGCATCCTGCAGACAGTGAAG
GTGGTGGACGAGCTCGTGAAAGTGATGGGCCGGCACAAGCCCGAGAACATCGTGATCGAAATGGCCAGAG
AGAACCAGACCACCCAGAAGGGACAGAAGAACAGCCGCGAGAGAATGAAGCGGATCGAAGAGGGCATCAA
AGAGCTGGGCAGCCAGATCCTGAAAGAACACCCCGTGGAAAACACCCAGCTGCAGAACGAGAAGCTGTAC
CTGTACTACCTGCAGAATGGGCGGGATATGTACGTGGACCAGGAACTGGACATCAACCGGCTGTCCGACT
ACGATGTCGACGCCATCGTGCCTCAGAGCTTTCTGAAGGACGACTCCATCGACAACAAGGTGCTGACCAG
AAGCGACAAGAACCGGGGCAAGAGCGACAACGTGCCCTCCGAAGAGGTCGTGAAGAAGATGAAGAACTAC
TGGCGGCAGCTGCTGAACGCCAAGCTGATTACCCAGAGAAAGTTCGACAATCTGACCAAGGCCGAGAGAG
GCGGCCTGAGCGAACTGGATAAGGCCGGCTTCATCAAGAGACAGCTGGTGGAAACCCGGCAGATCACAAA
GCACGTGGCACAGATCCTGGACTCCCGGATGAACACTAAGTACGACGAGAATGACAAGCTGATCCGGGAA
GTGAAAGTGATCACCCTGAAGTCCAAGCTGGTGTCCGATTTCCGGAAGGATTTCCAGTTTTACAAAGTGC
GCGAGATCAACAACTACCACCACGCCCACGACGCCTACCTGAACGCCGTCGTGGGAACCGCCCTGATCAA
AAAGTACCCTAAGCTGGAAAGCGAGTTCGTGTACGGCGACTACAAGGTGTACGACGTGCGGAAGATGATC
GCCAAGAGCGAGCAGGAAATCGGCAAGGCTACCGCCAAGTACTTCTTCTACAGCAACATCATGAACTTTT
TCAAGACCGAGATTACCCTGGCCAACGGCGAGATCCGGAAGCGGCCTCTGATCGAGACAAACGGCGAAAC
CGGGGAGATCGTGTGGGATAAGGGCCGGGATTTTGCCACCGTGCGGAAAGTGCTGAGCATGCCCCAAGTG
AATATCGTGAAAAAGACCGAGGTGCAGACAGGCGGCTTCAGCAAAGAGTCTATCCTGCCCAAGAGGAACA
GCGATAAGCTGATCGCCAGAAAGAAGGACTGGGACCCTAAGAAGTACGGCGGCTTCGACAGCCCCACCGT
GGCCTATTCTGTGCTGGTGGTGGCCAAAGTGGAAAAGGGCAAGTCCAAGAAACTGAAGAGTGTGAAAGAG
CTGCTGGGGATCACCATCATGGAAAGAAGCAGCTTCGAGAAGAATCCCATCGACTTTCTGGAAGCCAAGG
GCTACAAAGAAGTGAAAAAGGACCTGATCATCAAGCTGCCTAAGTACTCCCTGTTCGAGCTGGAAAACGG
CCGGAAGAGAATGCTGGCCTCTGCCGGCGAACTGCAGAAGGGAAACGAACTGGCCCTGCCCTCCAAATAT
GTGAACTTCCTGTACCTGGCCAGCCACTATGAGAAGCTGAAGGGCTCCCCCGAGGATAATGAGCAGAAAC
AGCTGTTTGTGGAACAGCACAAGCACTACCTGGACGAGATCATCGAGCAGATCAGCGAGTTCTCCAAGAG
AGTGATCCTGGCCGACGCTAATCTGGACAAAGTGCTGTCCGCCTACAACAAGCACCGGGATAAGCCCATC
AGAGAGCAGGCCGAGAATATCATCCACCTGTTTACCCTGACCAATCTGGGAGCCCCTGCCGCCTTCAAGT
ACTTTGACACCACCATCGACCGGAAGAGGTACACCAGCACCAAAGAGGTGCTGGACGCCACCCTGATCCA
CCAGAGCATCACCGGCCTGTACGAGACACGGATCGACCTGTCTCAGCTGGGAGGCGACAGCCCCAAGAAG
AAGAGAAAGGTGGAGGCCAGCCTCGAGTGCGAAAGCGGCGGGCCGGCCGACGCCCTTGACGATTTTGACT
TAGACATGCTCCCAGCCGATGCCCTTGACGACTTTGACCTTGATATGCTGCCTGCTGACGCTCTTGACGA
TTTTGACCTTGACATGCTCCCCGGGTCACTACCCAGCGCTAGCGTCGAGTGCGAAAGCGGCGGGCCGGCC
GACGCCCTTGACGATTTTGACTTAGACATGCTCCCAGCCGATGCCCTTGACGACTTTGACCTTGATATGC
TGCCTGCTGACGCTCTTGACGATTTTGACCTTGACATGCTCCCCGGGTCACTACCCAGCGCTAGCGTCGA
GTGCGAAAGCGGCGGGCCGGCCGACGCCCTTGACGATTTTGACTTAGACATGCTCCCAGCCGATGCCCTT
GACGACTTTGACCTTGATATGCTGCCTGCTGACGCTCTTGACGATTTTGACCTTGACATGCTCCCCGGGT
CACTACCCAGCGCTAGCGTCGAGTGCGAAAGCGGCGGGCCGGCCGACGCCCTTGACGATTTTGACTTAGA
CATGCTCCCAGCCGATGCCCTTGACGACTTTGACCTTGATATGCTGCCTGCTGACGCTCTTGACGATTTT
GACCTTGACATGCTCCCCGGGTCACTACCCAGCGCTAGCGTCGACGGCTCCGGAGAGGGCAGAGGAAGTC
TGCTAACATGCGGTGACGTCGAGGAGAATCCTGGCCCAATCGATATGGTGAGCAAGGGCGAGGAGCTGTT
CACCGGGGTGGTGCCCATCCTGGTCGAGCTGGACGGCGACGTAAACGGCCACAAGTTCAGCGTGTCCGGC
GAGGGCGAGGGCGATGCCACCTACGGCAAGCTGACCCTGAAGTTCATCTGCACCACCGGCAAGCTGCCCG
TGCCCTGGCCCACCCTCGTGACCACCCTGACCTACGGCGTGCAGTGCTTCAGCCGCTACCCCGACCACAT
GAAGCAGCACGACTTCTTCAAGTCCGCCATGCCCGAAGGCTACGTCCAGGAGCGCACCATCTTCTTCAAG
GACGACGGCAACTACAAGACCCGCGCCGAGGTGAAGTTCGAGGGCGACACCCTGGTGAACCGCATCGAGC
TGAAGGGCATCGACTTCAAGGAGGACGGCAACATCCTGGGGCACAAGCTGGAGTACAACTACAACAGCCA
CAACGTCTATATCATGGCCGACAAGCAGAAGAACGGCATCAAGGTGAACTTCAAGATCCGCCACAACATC
GAGGACGGCAGCGTGCAGCTCGCCGACCACTACCAGCAGAACACCCCCATCGGCGACGGCCCCGTGCTGC
TGCCCGACAACCACTACCTGAGCACCCAGTCCGCCCTGAGCAAAGACCCCAACGAGAAGCGCGATCACAT
GGTCCTGCTGGAGTTCGTGACCGCCGCCGGGATCACTCTCGGCATGGACGAGCTGTACAAGTAATTTAAA
GAATTCCGCCCCCCSCCCCHGBCCACMTCTCCCTCCCCCCCCCCTAACGTTACTGGCCGAAGCCGCTTGG
AATAAGGCCGGTGTGCGTTTGTCTATATGTTATTTTCCACCATATTGCCGTCTTTTGGCAATGTGAGGGC
CCGGAAACCTGGCCCTGTCTTCTTGACGAGCATTCCTAGGGGTCTTTCCCCTCTCGCCAAAGGAATGCAA
GGTCTGTTGAATGTCGTGAAGGAAGCAGTTCCTCTGGAAGCTTCTTGAAGACAAACAACGTCTGTAGCGA
CCCTTTGCAGGCAGCGGAACCCCCCACCTGGCGACAGGTGCCTCTGCGGCCAAAAGCCACGTGTATAAGA
TACACCTGCAAAGGCGGCACAACCCCAGTGCCACGTTGTGAGTTGGATAGTTGTGGAAAGAGTCAAATGG
CTCTCCTCAAGCGTATTCAACAAGGGGCTGAAGGATGCCCAGAAGGTACCCCATTGTATGGGATCTGATC
TGGGGCCTCGGTGCACATGCTTTACATGTGTTTAGTCGAGGTTAAAAAAACGTCTAGGCCCCCCGAACCA
CGGGGACGTGGTTTTCCTTTGAAAAACACGATGATAAGCTTGCCACAACCATGGCTGAACAAGATGGATT
GCACGCAGGTTCTCCGGCCGCTTGGGTGGAGAGGCTATTCGGCTATGACTGGGCACAACAGACAATCGGC
TGCTCTGATGCCGCCGTGTTCCGGCTGTCAGCGCAGGGGCGCCCGGTTCTTTTTGTCAAGACCGACCTGT
CCGGTGCCCTGAATGAACTGCAGGACGAGGCAGCGCGGCTATCGTGGCTGGCCACGACGGGCGTTCCTTG
CGCAGCTGTGCTCGACGTTGTCACTGAAGCGGGAAGGGACTGGCTGCTATTGGGCGAAGTGCCGGGGCAG
GATCTCCTGTCATCTCACCTTGCTCCTGCCGAGAAAGTATCCATCATGGCTGATGCAATGCGGCGGCTGC
ATACGCTTGATCCGGCTACCTGCCCATTCGACCACCAAGCGAAACATCGCATCGAGCGAGCACGTACTCG
GATGGAAGCCGGTCTTGTCGATCAGGATGATCTGGACGAAGAGCATCAGGGGCTCGCGCCAGCCGAACTG
TTCGCCAGGCTCAAGGCGCGCATGCCCGACGGCGAGGATCTCGTCGTGACCCATGGCGATGCCTGCTTGC
CGAATATCATGGTGGAAAATGGCCGCTTTTCTGGATTCATCGACTGTGGCCGGCTGGGTGTGGCGGACCG
CTATCAGGACATAGCGTTGGCTACCCGTGATATTGCTGAAGAGCTTGGCGGCGAATGGGCTGACCGCTTC
CTCGTGCTTTACGGTATCGCCGCTCCCGATTCGCAGCGCATCGCCTTCTATCGCCTTCTTGACGAGTTCT
TCTGAGCGGGATCGGCTAGAGTCGACCCGGACGGGACGCTCCTGCGCCTGATACAGAACGAATTGCTTGC
AGGCATCTCATGAGTGTGTCTTCCCGTTTTCCGCCTGAGGTCACTGCGTGGATGGAGCGCTGGCGCCTGC
TGCGCGACGGCGAGCTGCTCACCACCCACTCGAGGGCTGCAGCGCTGCAGAGGCCGAGTGCAGAACTGCT
CCAAAGGGACCTCAAGGCTTTCCGAGGGACACTAGGCTGACTCCATCGAGCCAGTGTAGAGATAAGCTTA
TCGATGATCTAGAGCTCGCTGATCAGCCTCGACTGTGCCTTCTAGTTGCCAGCCATCTGTTGTTTGCCCC
TCCCCCGTGCCTTCCTTGACCCTGGAAGGTGCCACTCCCACTGTCCTTTCCTAATAAAATGAGGAAATTG
CATCGCATTGTCTGAGTAGGTGTCATTCTATTCTGGGGGGTGGGGTGGGGCAGGACAGCAAGGGGGAGGA
TTGGGAAGACAATAGCAGGCATGCTGGGGATGCGGTGGGCTCTATGGCTTCTGAGGCGGAAAGAACCTGC
AGCCCAAGCTTGGCGTAATCATGGTCATAGCTGTTTCCTGTGTGAAATTGTTATCCGCTCACAATTCCAC
ACAACATACGAGCCGGAAGCATAAAGTGTAAAGCCTGGGGTGCCTAATGAGTGAGCTAACTCACATTAAT
TGCGTTGCGCTCACTGCCCGCTTTCCAGTCGGGAAACCTGTCGTGCCAGCGGATCCCATAGTGACTGGAT
ATGTTGTGTTTTACAGTATTATGTAGTCTGTTTTTTATGCAAAATCTAATTTAATATATTGATATTTATA
TCATTTTACGTTTCTCGTTCAGCTTTTTTGTACAAACTTGTGCTAGCATTCTAGTTGATATCTATAACAA
GAAAATATATATATAATAAGTTATCACGTAAGTAGAACATGAAATAACAATATAATTATCGTATGAGTTA
AATCTTAAAAGTCACGTAAAAGATAATCATGCGTCATTTTGACTCACGCGGTCGTTATAGTTCAAAATCA
GTGACACTTACCGCATTGACAAGCACGCCTCACGGGAGCTCCAAGCGGCGACTGAGATGTCCTAAATGCA
CAGCGACGGATTCGCGCTATTTAGAAAGAGAGAGCAATATTTCAAGAATGCATGCGTCAATTTTACGCAG
ACTATCTTTCTAGGGTTAATCTAGAATGGCGCGCCCCAATTCGCCCTATAGTGAGTCGTATTACGCGCGC
TCACTGGCCGTCGTTTTACAACGTCGTGACTGGGAAAACCCTGGCGTTACCCAACTTAATCGCCTTGCAG
CACATCCCCCTTTCGCCAGCTGGCGTAATAGCGAAGAGGCCCGCACCGATCGCCCTTCCCAACAGTTGCG
CAGCCTGAATGGCGAATGGG
[124 nt withheld, positions 10241-10364]
C
[91 nt withheld, positions 10366-10456]
A
[49 nt withheld, positions 10458-10506]
CCTTTGACGTTGGAGTCCACGTTCTTT
[37 nt withheld, positions 10534-10570]
ACCCTATCTCGGTCTATTCTTTTGATTTATAAGGGATTTTGCCGATTTCGGCCTATTGGTTAAAAAATGA
GCTGATTTAACAAAAATTTAACGCGAATTTTAACAAAATATTAACGCTTACAATTTAGGTGGCACTTTTC
GGGGAAATGTGCGCGGAACCCCTATTTGTTTATTTTTCTAAATACATTCAAATATGTATCCGCTCATGAG
ACAATAACCCTGATAAATGCTTCAATAATATTGAAAAAGGAAGAGTATGAGTATTCAACATTTCCGTGTC
GCCCTTATTCCCTTTTTTGCGGCATTTTGCCTTCCTGTTTTTGCTCACCCAGAAACGCTGGTGAAAGTAA
AAGATGCTGAAGATCAGTTGGGTGCACGAGTGGGTTACATCGAACTGGATCTCAACAGCGGTAAGATCCT
TGAGAGTTTTCGCCCCGAAGAACGTTTTCCAATGATGAGCACTTTTAAAGTTCTGCTATGTGGCGCGGTA
TTATCCCGTATTGACGCCGGGCAAGAGCAACTCGGTCGCCGCATACACTATTCTCAGAATGACTTGGTTG
AGTACTCACCAGTCACAGAAAAGCATCTTACGGATGGCATGACAGTAAGAGAATTATGCAGTGCTGCCAT
AACCATGAGTGATAACACTGCGGCCAACTTACTTCTGACAACGATCGGAGGACCGAAGGAGCTAACCGCT
TTTTTGCACAACATGGGGGATCATGTAACTCGCCTTGATCGTTGGGAACCGGAGCTGAATGAAGCCATAC
CAAACGACGAGCGTGACACCACGATGCCTGTAGCAATGGCAACAACGTTGCGCAAACTATTAACTGGCGA
ACTACTTACTCTAGCTTCCCGGCAACAATTAATAGACTGGATGGAGGCGGATAAAGTTGCAGGACCACTT
CTGCGCTCGGCCCTTCCGGCTGGCTGGTTTATTGCTGATAAATCTGGAGCCGGTGAGCGTGGGTCTCGCG
GTATCATTGCAGCACTGGGGCCAGATGGTAAGCCCTCCCGTATCGTAGTTATCTACACGACGGGGAGTCA
GGCAACTATGGATGAACGAAATAGACAGATCGCTGAGATAGGTGCCTCACTGATTAAGCATTGGTAACTG
TCAGACCAAGTTTACTCATATATACTTTAGATTGATTTAAAACTTCATTTTTAATTTAAAAGGATCTAGG
TGAAGATCCTTTTTGATAATCTCATGACCAAAATCCCTTAACGTGAGTTTTCGTTCCACTGAGCGTCAGA
CCCCGTAGAAAAGATCAAAGGATCTTCTTGAGATCCTTTTTTTCTGCGCGTAATCTGCTGCTTGCAAACA
AAAAAACCACCGCTACCAGCGGTGGTTTGTTTGCCGGATCAAGAGCTACCAACTCTTTTTCCGAAGGTAA
CTGGCTTCAGCAGAGCGCAGATACCAAATACTGTTCTTCTAGTGTAGCCGTAGTTAGGCCACCACTTCAA
GAACTCTGTAGCACCGCCTACATACCTCGCTCTGCTAATCCTGTTACCAGTGGCTGCTGCCAGTGGCGAT
AAGTCGTGTCTTACCGGGTTGGACTCAAGACGATAGTTACCGGATAAGGCGCAGCGGTCGGGCTGAACGG
GGGGTTCGTGCACACAGCCCAGCTTGGAGCGAACGACCTACACCGAACTGAGATACCTACAGCGTGAGCT
ATGAGAAAGCGCCACGCTTCCCGAAGGGAGAAAGGCGGACAGGTATCCGGTAAGCGGCAGGGTCGGAACA
GGAGAGCGCACGAGGGAGCTTCCAGGGGGAAACGCCTGGTATCTTTATAGTCCTGTCGGGTTTCGCCACC
TCTGACTTGAGCGTCGATTTTTGTGATGCTCGTCAGGGGGGCGGAGCCTATGGAAAAACGCCAGCAACGC
GGCCTTTTTACGGTTCCTGGCCTTTTGCTGGCCTTTTGCTCACATGTTCTTTCCTGCGTTATCCCCTGAT
TCTGTGGATAACCGTATTACCGCCTTTGAGTGAGCTGATACCGCTCGCCGCAGCCGAACGACCGAGCGCA
GCGAGTCAGTGAGCGAGGAAGCGGAAGAGCGCCCAATACGCAAACCGCCTCTCCCCGCGCGTTGGCCGAT
TCATTAATGCAGCTGGCACGACAGGTTTCCCGACTGGAAAGCGGGCAGTGAGCGCAACGCAAT
Features (pLannotate 1.2.2; 34 found; start..end, strand, type, name):
      1..22      +  protein_bind   CAP binding site: CAP binding activates transcription in the presence of cAMP. E. coli catabolite activator protein
     37..67      +  promoter       lac promoter: promoter for the E. coli lac operon
     71..93      +  protein_bind   lac operator (fragment): The lac repressor binds to the lac operator to inhibit transcription in E. coli. This inhibition can be relieved by adding lactose or isopropyl-β-D-thiogalactopyranoside (IPTG). lac repressor encoded by lacI
    136..154     +  promoter       T3 promoter: promoter for bacteriophage T3 RNA polymerase
    449..547     +  CDS            tetR (fragment): TETR2_ECOLX - Experimental evidence at protein level: Swiss-Prot protein existence level 1. TetR is the repressor of the tetracycline resistance element; its N-terminal region forms a helix-turn-helix structure and binds DNA. Binding of tetracycline to TetR reduces the repressor affinity for the tetracycline resistance gene (tetA) promoter operator sites. From Escherichia coli.
    557..667     +  CDS            VP48: 3 tandem repeats of the minimal activation domain of herpes simplex virus VP16 (Cheng et al., 2013)
    704..1018    +  promoter       tight TRE promoter: Tet-responsive promoter PTight, consisting of seven tet operator sequences followed by the minimal CMV promoter
   1133..1167    +  LTR            3' LTR (ΔU3) (fragment): self-inactivating 3' long terminal repeat (LTR) from Moloney murine leukemia virus
   1170..1210    +  intron         β-globin intron (fragment): intron from rabbit β-globin gene
   1277..1752    +  CDS            ecDHFR (fragment): E. coli dihydrofolate reductase; folA
   1778..1805    +  CDS            3xHA (fragment): three tandem HA epitope tags
   1838..5938    +  CDS            Cas9: Cas9 (Csn1) endonuclease from the Streptococcus pyogenes Type II CRISPR/Cas system generates RNA-guided double strand breaks in DNA
   5999..6109    +  CDS            VP48: 3 tandem repeats of the minimal activation domain of herpes simplex virus VP16 (Cheng et al., 2013)
   6161..6271    +  CDS            VP48: 3 tandem repeats of the minimal activation domain of herpes simplex virus VP16 (Cheng et al., 2013)
   6323..6433    +  CDS            VP48: 3 tandem repeats of the minimal activation domain of herpes simplex virus VP16 (Cheng et al., 2013)
   6485..6595    +  CDS            VP48: 3 tandem repeats of the minimal activation domain of herpes simplex virus VP16 (Cheng et al., 2013)
   6695..7414    +  CDS            EGFP: the original enhanced GFP (Yang et al., 1996) mammalian codon-optimized
   7555..8017    +  misc_feature   IRES: internal ribosome entry site (IRES) of the encephalomyocarditis virus (EMCV)
   8036..8825    +  CDS            NeoR/KanR (fragment): aminoglycoside phosphotransferase from Tn5; aph(3')-II (or nptII); confers resistance to neomycin, kanamycin, and G418 (Geneticin®)
   8832..8900    +  CDS            ble (fragment): BLE_KLEPN - Experimental evidence at protein level: Swiss-Prot protein existence level 1. Binding protein with a strong affinity to the bleomycin family of antibiotics. Binds to CL990; an antimitotic-antibiotic compound. From Klebsiella pneumoniae.
   8996..9067    +  CDS            Mos (fragment): MOS_MOUSE - Experimental evidence at transcript level: Swiss-Prot protein existence level 2. From Mus musculus (Mouse).
   9133..9357    +  polyA_signal   bGH poly(A) signal: bovine growth hormone polyadenylation signal
   9426..9448    -  protein_bind   lac operator (fragment): The lac repressor binds to the lac operator to inhibit transcription in E. coli. This inhibition can be relieved by adding lactose or isopropyl-β-D-thiogalactopyranoside (IPTG). lac repressor encoded by lacI
   9452..9482    -  promoter       lac promoter: promoter for the E. coli lac operon
   9497..9518    -  protein_bind   CAP binding site: CAP binding activates transcription in the presence of cAMP. E. coli catabolite activator protein
   9531..9570    -  CDS            lacI (fragment): lac repressor; lacI; The lac repressor binds to the lac operator to inhibit transcription in E. coli. This inhibition can be relieved by adding lactose or isopropyl-β-D-thiogalactopyranoside (IPTG).
   9577..9701    -  protein_bind   attR1: mutant version of attR; recombination site for the Gateway® LR reaction LR Clonase™
  10055..10073   -  promoter       T7 promoter: promoter for bacteriophage T7 RNA polymerase
  10081..10236   +  CDS            lacZα (fragment): LacZα fragment of β-galactosidase; lacZ fragment
  10241..10669   +  rep_origin     f1 ori (sequence partly withheld): f1 bacteriophage origin of replication; arrow indicates direction of (+) strand synthesis
  10722..10826   +  promoter       AmpR promoter: bla
  10827..11687   +  CDS            AmpR: β-lactamase; bla; confers resistance to ampicillin, carbenicillin, and related antibiotics
  11858..12446   +  rep_origin     ori: high-copy-number ColE1/pMB1/pBR322/pUC origin of replication
  12629..12721   +  CDS            lacI (fragment): lac repressor; lacI; The lac repressor binds to the lac operator to inhibit transcription in E. coli. This inhibition can be relieved by adding lactose or isopropyl-β-D-thiogalactopyranoside (IPTG).
