[The description below was written by a language model from this plasmid's Addgene catalogue record and pLannotate feature annotations shown in this document.]
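Description:
PB-tight-DDdCas9VP192-T2A-GFP-IRES-Neo is a mammalian expression plasmid of about 12.7 kb, built on the PB-tight backbone. It delivers a conditionally active CRISPR transcriptional activator by piggyBac transposition. In E. coli it is propagated as a high-copy plasmid through a ColE1/pUC-type origin and selected with ampicillin (AmpR); an f1 origin is also present. The automated annotations do not mark the piggyBac terminal repeats, so the transposon boundaries come from the catalogue description, not the feature tables. The NGS-derived and depositor sequences are rotated relative to each other and differ by one nucleotide, but their annotations are essentially the same.

The payload is a single transcription unit driven by the TRE-tight promoter (seven tet operators upstream of a minimal CMV promoter) and terminated by a bGH polyadenylation signal. The promoter responds to doxycycline only when a tetracycline transactivator is present. Only short tetR and VP16-type fragments are annotated upstream of it, so the transactivator presumably has to be supplied separately. The open reading frame begins with an E. coli DHFR destabilising domain, which targets the fusion for degradation unless trimethoprim (TMP) is present. An HA epitope region follows, then S. pyogenes Cas9 carrying D10A and H840A, the mutations that abolish nuclease activity. Four tandem VP48 blocks are fused to its C-terminus and make up the VP192 activation domain. According to the catalogue, a T2A peptide then releases EGFP as a reporter of expression, and an EMCV IRES drives translation of the neomycin resistance gene for G418 selection of integrants.

Activator levels are therefore gated at two levels: transcription by doxycycline and protein stability by TMP. With separately supplied guide RNAs, the construct is used for targeted activation of endogenous genes. The associated publication applied such CRISPR activators to human pluripotent reprogramming.
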