Addgene plasmid #102889: PB-tight-DDdCas9VP192-T2A-GFP-IRES-Neo
Purpose: PiggyBac transposon system construct with doxycyline inducible TRE-tight promoter expression of TMP inducible DDdCas9VP192 activator followed by T2A-EGFP as a reporter and IRES-Neo as selection
Depositing lab: Timo Otonkoski. Publication: Human pluripotent reprogramming with CRISPR activators. Weltner J, Balboa D, Katayama S, Bespalov M, Krjutskov K, Jouhilahti EM, Trokovic R, Kere J, Otonkoski T. Nat Commun. 2018 Jul 6;9(1):2643. doi: 10.1038/s41467-018-05067-x. PubMed 29980666.
Backbone
  Vector backbone: PB-tight
  Vector type: Mammalian Expression, CRISPR
  Selectable markers: Neomycin (select with G418)
Growth in bacteria
  Bacterial resistance: Ampicillin, 100 μg/mL
  Growth temperature: 37°C
  Growth strain: DH5alpha
  Copy number: High Copy
Gene/Insert
  Gene/Insert name: DDdCas9VP192-T2A-GFP-IRES-Neo
  Mutation: D10A, H840A
  Promoter: TRE-tight
  Cloning method: Restriction Enzyme; 5′ cloning site unknown (unknown if destroyed); 3′ cloning site unknown (unknown if destroyed)
  Sequencing primers: 5′ unknown
Terms and licenses: Academic/Nonprofit Terms; Industry Terms: Not Available to Industry
How to cite: PB-tight-DDdCas9VP192-T2A-GFP-IRES-Neo was a gift from Timo Otonkoski (Addgene plasmid # 102889 ; http://n2t.net/addgene:102889 ; RRID:Addgene_102889)
